Addgene plasmid #229803: pJH4040
Depositing lab: Mei Zhen. Publication: Functional imaging and quantification of multineuronal olfactory responses in C. elegans. Lin A, Qin S, Casademunt H, Wu M, Hung W, Cain G, Tan NZ, Valenzuela R, Lesanpezeshki L, Venkatachalam V, Pehlevan C, Zhen M, Samuel ADT. Sci Adv. 2023 Mar;9(9):eade1249. doi: 10.1126/sciadv.ade1249. Epub 2023 Mar 1. PubMed 36857454.
Backbone
  Vector backbone: pBSK
  Backbone manufacturer: stratagene
  Backbone size w/o insert (bp): 8784
  Total vector size (bp): 8784
  Vector type: Worm Expression
Growth in bacteria
  Bacterial resistance: Ampicillin, 100 μg/mL
  Growth temperature: 37°C
  Growth strain: DH5alpha
  Copy number: High Copy
Gene/Insert
  Gene/Insert name: Pgpc-1 wCherry unc-54 3' UTR
  Species: C. elegans (nematode)
  Promoter: Pgpc-1
  Tag / fusion protein: RFP (C terminal on backbone)
Terms and licenses: Academic/Nonprofit Terms; Industry Terms: Not Available to Industry
Depositor comments: Please visit for https://www.biorxiv.org/content/10.1101/2021.09.21.461278v4 bioRxiv preprint. There is a single nt discrepancy in Pgpc-1. This does not affect the plasmid's function.
How to cite: pJH4040 was a gift from Mei Zhen (Addgene plasmid # 229803 ; http://n2t.net/addgene:229803 ; RRID:Addgene_229803)
