[The description below was written by a language model from this plasmid's Addgene catalogue record and pLannotate feature annotations shown in this document.]
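Description:
pJH4040 is a C. elegans (worm) expression plasmid of about 8.8 kb, recorded as built on the pBSK (pBluescript-type) backbone. It is maintained in E. coli as a high-copy plasmid through a ColE1/pUC-type origin of replication and selected with ampicillin via the β-lactamase gene and its own promoter. The annotated backbone also carries leftover bacterial elements that play no role in the worm: a lac promoter, lac operator and CAP binding site, plus short fragments of lacI, rop and the pBR322 bom region.

The payload is a simple transcriptional reporter: the gpc-1 promoter (Pgpc-1) drives wCherry, a red fluorescent protein that the automated annotation detects as an mCherry coding sequence, followed by the unc-54 3' UTR, a terminator and polyadenylation region widely used in worm transgenes. The roughly 4.3 kb upstream of the fluorescent protein is unannotated in the feature table and presumably holds the promoter, although the table does not mark it. Likewise, the unc-54 3' UTR is not labelled. A short hit to aex-5 lies downstream of the reporter, most likely reflecting neighbouring genomic sequence carried along with the 3' UTR fragment rather than a functional insert. The catalogue lists RFP as a C-terminal tag, but no fusion partner is named, so the red protein appears to be expressed on its own. The depositor notes a single-nucleotide discrepancy in Pgpc-1 that does not affect function.

The associated work concerns functional imaging and quantification of multineuronal olfactory responses in C. elegans. This suggests the construct serves as a red fluorescent marker for cells in which the gpc-1 promoter is active, though the record does not spell out its exact role.
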