Features (pLannotate 1.2.2; 11 found; start..end, strand, type, name):
   4358..5218    +  CDS            mCherry: mCherry is a basic (constitutively fluorescent) red fluorescent protein published in 2004, derived from Discosoma sp.. It is reported to be a very rapidly-maturing monomer with low acid sensitivity.
   5917..6069    +  CDS            aex-5 (fragment): AEX5_CAEEL - Also known as kpc-3 From Caenorhabditis elegans.
   6197..6232    +  CDS            rop (fragment): Rop protein, which maintains plasmids at low copy number; rop
   6334..6433    +  misc_feature   bom (fragment): basis of mobility region from pBR322
   6531..6635    +  promoter       AmpR promoter: bla
   6636..7496    +  CDS            AmpR: β-lactamase; bla; confers resistance to ampicillin, carbenicillin, and related antibiotics
   7667..8255    +  rep_origin     ori: high-copy-number ColE1/pMB1/pBR322/pUC origin of replication
   8438..8530    +  CDS            lacI (fragment): lac repressor; lacI; The lac repressor binds to the lac operator to inhibit transcription in E. coli. This inhibition can be relieved by adding lactose or isopropyl-β-D-thiogalactopyranoside (IPTG).
   8543..8564    +  protein_bind   CAP binding site: CAP binding activates transcription in the presence of cAMP. E. coli catabolite activator protein
   8579..8609    +  promoter       lac promoter: promoter for the E. coli lac operon
   8617..8633    +  protein_bind   lac operator: The lac repressor binds to the lac operator to inhibit transcription in E. coli. This inhibition can be relieved by adding lactose or isopropyl-β-D-thiogalactopyranoside (IPTG). lac repressor encoded by lacI
>Addgene plasmid #229803 | pJH4040 | addgene full sequence | sequence record 457672 | Addgene NGS Result
TAAGCTTGGGCTGCAGCATGCGGCCGCTAAGCACATTCGATTCTCTAGAGATTGTGGAATGACGAAATTA
ATGAATAACGTTTTCGTCTTTCCATTAGAGTTTTATATTTTTAATCAAAAGTTACAACTAAACTTCATAC
TAGTAATCTTCATATTCAAGAGTCAATCTAGTTCCAGTCAAATATTAATGTATAGAGCCAATGTAAGTTT
GAAGATTATCAAGCGTATGAAGGTATCATGCAACGAGCTAATATAAGACGTTTTTCCAAAGTAGAATGAC
CTTTTCTACACTTGCTGAGGGAATTGGAACGTTGTCACTTATGTATGTCTGATAATTTAGTGCATAGTCT
GAAATGAAAAAGTTCTGCAAGTTACATATTCATGTGATTTCATGCAATTGAGATGCTTAATTTTAGTTGT
TCTTCATATTATCAACTTTCAAAATTTCTAAAAAATGGCTTCATTGAAGTTTAGGTACAAATTTAATAAA
CTATAAAAGCAATTGTTTGAGAAATGTTTCGTAGAAATAGGAAAATTGTCGGATTTTTCTGAAAATTTAA
TAATCTGGGACACCCCATTTTAGGTCCGTAAAGTATATGTCGTCCTCAAGATTGCAATTTGTATGAAATG
TTATTAACGTATTCAAATTGTATGTTCTATGTTGTTTTAATTGGAGTAGTTTTGTTGGATGACAAAGCTA
TGTTGAATAATTTCGAATTTATTTTGTGGTTTAAACTAGTGTATATTATTATTTATACCTATAAGCACAT
GACACATATATAGATATCCATTCACACTAACTCATAAGAGAGTACGTTGCACTTTGTGATTAGTGATTTC
ACAACCCTCTTCTGAATATACTTACTACATTGAAATCTAAATGATTAAATTTCTTTGAACTAATGGTTTC
TTTATCCGATATTAGTTATAATCTTTGTTGAAAAACGATACTTAAAATTTTTTTTACTTAAGTTTAACCA
CATTTTACAAAACGATATTCAAGCAAATACATATTTTTAAGCTTGCGTGGGGAAAATTATTACATTAGTC
TGAAACGATTATGTCGTGAGACAGAACAAAGTTCTGGGAAAAATTCAGCTCTGCTACTTCCATAAAAATT
GGTTATTGACAAAAAGTGATCGTCGAATTAATTTTTACATCTAGCATACTATTTCGGTTTTGTTTAAGGT
TTCCTCATGAATTTGCACAAGGCTTGCATTGCAATAAGTTTCAATTGAGATTGAAATGAAAATAATCACA
TATTTTCCCAATTTGACTAAATTTATCACTCATATATGGATTAAAATTTTTTCCCATTTATGCTTTTCAA
AAAGGAAGAAGATTTGGTTTCAAACCCATCTGATATTTTTTGTCAATAATCTAAAAAAAACTCCAAGTAT
GTAATCATTTTCTTCTCCACTAAGCCGAAAATAAGATTTGATGGTTGAATATTTACTCGAATCTTGTGAC
GGATATAAAACAAAGTATACTACAAAAACTAGATGTTACTAGTACATTCTTCTAATTCACAACTTCATTT
TCAAGTGGAAATTTGCTAAACACCTGTTTCCTAGTCAAATTGGGTTAATGTTTTGTGCTTTTCTGAGTAT
TTTCTCATATGGAAAATGTTGTTTCTATACAACATCAAGTTAGATACATATTGTAGCTAGCATTTCGATT
CTTGAAAAGTTCAACTTCACTTTGTATGTGCGCAAACGTGACTCTTTTTTACTTTTATTGTAAAGTGCGT
TTTCATTTTCCGTTAAATTGAACACCCTGTTAAATTACTCTTGTTTACCTTTTTGTAGGCATTCTTGCTA
CCTACCTGCTAATTCTCTGCACAAACGCGTCGAAGTTCAGAACTATAACGTCATCTCAGAGAAGTTGAAG
AAAAATAACAATCAAGTAATAACTACGTAATCACTATTAGTATCTCTTTATTTTATATAGTTTCCGCAGA
TGACGAAGTTGTGAAACAAATAAACAATACATGTTTTGTTTGAAAATGGGTAAATGGGGTAGGTGTGTGT
AGTTTTTTTTTAAGGATGTCATGTGGGCGGGACTATTATGTCATCATATTAGTTCTTTCTTGAGATTTCA
AATTTATGACTCTTATGCAATCGGCATTTAAGTTTACTTTGATTTAAAAAAATTAAAACAAATGGGCTTA
CGAAGTCCCCGAATGTTAGTCTCATCCAACTTGGCGCTATATTAAATTATGATAAGAAGCTGCAAAAACA
TGTTCAAATGTATTTTATTGACAACAAAAGGTGGCAATTACTTGATTATTGCCTTTTTTGAGAATACTAT
AGCACTGGAGTATGTCCGAAATCGTACAGTGTTTGAACACTAATATTTGAACTTATAGTTAAGTTAACCA
AAAAATTTTTAAGAAAAATGTTTTTGATCAATTTCCAAAAAATGGTAGTTTTAATTAGTCTCATTTTTAG
AAACAATAAAAAAATTTTTAAAAATTTGTTAAAAATTTTACTATAATATTTAGCCATTTTGGCACCATGA
GAGTGGTTTTTAAATTTTTACCTTGTTCTGCTGCTTCACCTTTAATGACAGTTCGATATATAATTATACT
ACTTAATTTTCATTAGTTTAATTTTAATATTGCCAGTTTGTTTGACTATATATTTCTATTAGTTACCACA
AAACCTAATCACCTTTCTTTGCAGCTTTGTCAAAATATGATTAGAGTATAAAACGCATAGCTCATTTAGT
AACTATGGGCAACCACACCTAATAAAAGTTTGGATAAGAAAGCTGATTGGTACGAGTTATGCTATCTGGT
TATGAAATGATGAAAAGAAAACATAAAACAGGTGAAAGTAAAGAGCGAGCTGCTGACTTGTTGAGTTTTC
TGGACTCTTTTTTTTTTGTAAAGATTTTGTTAAAATCACGAAAACTCGACAGTAACTCTAGTATAGCTCG
TTTCTTTGGATTTTACTTCTGACTCACGAAGCGTTAAATTTTGTTTTGAATAGTGAAGAGATTTATGTGG
TTTATGCTTAACGTTTTAATTATGGGAGTTATCAGCAATGAAAGCTTTTTACATATATACAATAAGATCC
ATTTAAAGCGTATAAAAAGTTTAGTTCTGTCCAAATAAAAACGAAAATTGGGGTTTCACATTATTTGAGA
ACCTAGTTGTATAATTTTCAGTAATTTTCATATTCTTCTCAGTTTGTTATAATTTTCTGCTGTCCAACGC
AATTTTCGTTTTATTAAAATAGCATATAAAATAATTTAATTTTGATTAAAATTCAAGAAATACTAAATGT
GATCGTAAGCTATTAACTAAATACAATTTCGTGTTGAATATTTTCAAAGTCAGAAAGTTAATACAAATCA
TCTTGCCTGTTCCTGATTTTTTACAAATAACAAATCTAGGAATCGAGACAAAAAACCAAATCTATATTCA
AATGGTCACTGACAAATTTTTGAATACAAATCCAATCAAAACAACTATAAAGAGTTGGATTCGATTCATT
CAGTTCTTGTTTTGATCAACAGAGCTTTGCAAACTGAGTGATTTTTAGATTGAGAAAGAAATGAGTTAGT
AGAAGTATTAGTTTTTAAGAATTTTAGCCGCAACGTATTTTGTATGGTTATTTTGATGAATTATTAAAAA
TTAACATTTTTCTGGCCAATTTGATATTTACGTATAAATTATATTGAATGTAGCATATCAAAAATATTCA
AAAATGTTCAATAATAAAATCAATGTTAAATCCGCTGGCGCCAAAATCCCTCCGAATCCCCTGAATTGTG
GATTGACTAAGAGTAAAAGGAAGAGAAACGAAAAAGGGAGGGCGACTTAATCCCGAACAATATTTTTTAT
GATGAAGAGCGCATAGGGCCGTCGTCAGTTCTCACACTGGATTTCACTTTTTACCGCCTCTCTTTTGTCG
TGAAGAGTCTCAGAATCCAGATGTAAAATCCTCTCCAATCTATTTATTAAACATAGCTCAGTCTTCAATC
TTTTAATTATAAACACCGTTTTAGCACATGAGCTCTTCTGCCTCGAAACCCTTTAATTTCGACAAAAGAG
CAAATGCTCCGATCGTAAAATTGGTAGTTTCACCCACCAAACCTACTCATTTTGCGTCGACACCAAACTT
GTCTCCTCGCTTTTTTTCTTCCCAGCTACCTTACTCATTTCACCAGTTTTCGCTATTGAGAAGAAGATTT
GTTTTATCATATTTTGAAAATTTATTAGCGTTTCTTTCAGTTCCAGAAACCATCTGAGCCCGGGATTGGC
CAAAGGACCCAAAGGTATGTTTCGAATGATACTAACATAACATAGAACATTTTCAGGAGGACCCTTGGCT
AGCGTCGACGGTACCCTATGGTCTCAAAGGGTGAAGAAGATAACATGGCAATTATTAAAGAGTTTATGCG
TTTCAAGGTGCATATGGAGGGATCTGTCAATGGGCATGAGTTTGAAATTGAAGGTGAAGGAGAAGGCCGA
CCATATGAGGGAACACAAACCGCAAAACTAAAGGTAAGTTTAAACATATATATACTAACTAACCCTGATT
ATTTAAATTTTCAGGTAACTAAAGGCGGACCATTACCATTCGCCTGGGACATCCTCTCTCCACAGTTCAT
GTATGGAAGTAAAGCTTATGTTAAACATCCGGCAGATATACCAGATTATTTGAAACTTTCATTCCCGGAG
GGTTTTAAGTGGGAACGCGTAATGAATTTTGAAGACGGAGGAGTTGTTACAGTGACGCAAGACTCAAGGT
AAGTTTAAACAGTTCGGTACTAACTAACCATACATATTTAAATTTTCAGCCTCCAAGATGGAGAATTTAT
TTATAAAGTCAAACTTCGAGGAACGAATTTCCCCTCGGATGGATCTGTTATGCAGAAGAAGACTATGGGA
TGGGAAGCTTCAAGTGAAAGAATGTACCCTGAAGACGGTGCTCTTAAGGGAGAGATTAAACAACGTCTTA
AATTGAAAGATGGAGGACATTACGATGCTGAGGTAAGTTTAAACATGATTTTACTAACTAACTAATCTGA
TTTAAATTTTCAGGTGAAGACAACTTACAAAGCCAAAAAACCAGTTCAGCTGCCAGGAGCGTACAATGTT
AATATTAAACTGGATATCACCTCCCACAACGAGGATTACACTATCGTTGAGCAATATGAAAGAGCTGAAG
GGCGGCACTCGACAGGTGGCATGGATGAATTGTATAAGTAGGAGCTCCCGAGATCTTCAGCGCTCAGCAT
TCGTAGAATTGTAAGTTTAAACTTTCTCATACTAACTAACGCGCTCTATTTAAATTTTCAGAATTCCAAC
TGAGCGCCGGTCGCTACCATTACCAACTTGTCTGGTGTCAAAAATAATAGGGGCCGCTGTCATCAGAGTA
AGTTTAAACTGAGTTCTACTAACTAACGAGTAATATTTAAATTTTCAGCATCTCGCGCCCGTGCCTCTGA
CTTCTAAGTCCAATTACTCTTCAACATCCCTACATGCTCTTTCTCCCTGTGCTCCCACCCCCTATTTTTG
TTATTATCAAAAAACTTCTCTTAATTTCTTTGTTTTTTAGCTTCTTTTAAGTCACCTCTAACAATGAAAT
TGTGTAGATTCAAAAATAGAATTAATTCGTAATAAAAAGTCGAAAAAAATTGTGCTCCCTCCCCCCATTA
ATAATAATTCTATCCCAAAATCTACACAATGTTCTGTGTACACTTCTTATGTTTTTTACTTCTGATAAAT
TTTTTTGAAACATCATAGAAAAAACCGCACACAAAATACCTTATCATATGTTACGTTTCAGTTTATGACC
GCAATTTTTATTTCTTCGCACGTCTGGGCCTCTCATGACGTCAAATCATGCTCATCGTGAAAAAGTTTTG
GAGTATTTTTGGAATTTTTCAATCAAGTGAAAGTTTATGAAATTAATTTTCCTGCTTTTGCTTTTTGGGG
TTTCCCCTATTGTTTGTCAAGATTTCGAGGACGGCGTTTTTCTTGCTAAAATCACAAGTATTGATGAGCA
CGATGCAAGAAAGATCGGAAGAAGGTTTGGGTTTGAGGCTCAGTGGAAGGTGAGTAGAAGTTGATAATTT
GAAAGTGGAGTAGTGTCTATGGGGTTTTTGCCTTAAATGACAGAATACATTCCCAATATACCAAACATAA
CTGTTTCCTACTAGTCGGCCGTACGGGCCCTTTCGTCTCGCGCGTTTCGGTGATGACGGTGAAAACCTCT
GACACATGCAGCTCCCGGAGACGGTCACAGCTTGTCTGTAAGCGGATGCCGGGAGCAGACAAGCCCGTCA
GGGCGCGTCAGCGGGTGTTGGCGGGTGTCGGGGCTGGCTTAACTATGCGGCATCAGAGCAGATTGTACTG
AGAGTGCACCATATGCGGTGTGAAATACCGCACAGATGCGTAAGGAGAAAATACCGCATCAGGCGGCCTT
AAGGGCCTCGTGATACGCCTATTTTTATAGGTTAATGTCATGATAATAATGGTTTCTTAGACGTCAGGTG
GCACTTTTCGGGGAAATGTGCGCGGAACCCCTATTTGTTTATTTTTCTAAATACATTCAAATATGTATCC
GCTCATGAGACAATAACCCTGATAAATGCTTCAATAATATTGAAAAAGGAAGAGTATGAGTATTCAACAT
TTCCGTGTCGCCCTTATTCCCTTTTTTGCGGCATTTTGCCTTCCTGTTTTTGCTCACCCAGAAACGCTGG
TGAAAGTAAAAGATGCTGAAGATCAGTTGGGTGCACGAGTGGGTTACATCGAACTGGATCTCAACAGCGG
TAAGATCCTTGAGAGTTTTCGCCCCGAAGAACGTTTTCCAATGATGAGCACTTTTAAAGTTCTGCTATGT
GGCGCGGTATTATCCCGTATTGACGCCGGGCAAGAGCAACTCGGTCGCCGCATACACTATTCTCAGAATG
ACTTGGTTGAGTACTCACCAGTCACAGAAAAGCATCTTACGGATGGCATGACAGTAAGAGAATTATGCAG
TGCTGCCATAACCATGAGTGATAACACTGCGGCCAACTTACTTCTGACAACGATCGGAGGACCGAAGGAG
CTAACCGCTTTTTTGCACAACATGGGGGATCATGTAACTCGCCTTGATCGTTGGGAACCGGAGCTGAATG
AAGCCATACCAAACGACGAGCGTGACACCACGATGCCTGTAGCAATGGCAACAACGTTGCGCAAACTATT
AACTGGCGAACTACTTACTCTAGCTTCCCGGCAACAATTAATAGACTGGATGGAGGCGGATAAAGTTGCA
GGACCACTTCTGCGCTCGGCCCTTCCGGCTGGCTGGTTTATTGCTGATAAATCTGGAGCCGGTGAGCGTG
GGTCTCGCGGTATCATTGCAGCACTGGGGCCAGATGGTAAGCCCTCCCGTATCGTAGTTATCTACACGAC
GGGGAGTCAGGCAACTATGGATGAACGAAATAGACAGATCGCTGAGATAGGTGCCTCACTGATTAAGCAT
TGGTAACTGTCAGACCAAGTTTACTCATATATACTTTAGATTGATTTAAAACTTCATTTTTAATTTAAAA
GGATCTAGGTGAAGATCCTTTTTGATAATCTCATGACCAAAATCCCTTAACGTGAGTTTTCGTTCCACTG
AGCGTCAGACCCCGTAGAAAAGATCAAAGGATCTTCTTGAGATCCTTTTTTTCTGCGCGTAATCTGCTGC
TTGCAAACAAAAAAACCACCGCTACCAGCGGTGGTTTGTTTGCCGGATCAAGAGCTACCAACTCTTTTTC
CGAAGGTAACTGGCTTCAGCAGAGCGCAGATACCAAATACTGTTCTTCTAGTGTAGCCGTAGTTAGGCCA
CCACTTCAAGAACTCTGTAGCACCGCCTACATACCTCGCTCTGCTAATCCTGTTACCAGTGGCTGCTGCC
AGTGGCGATAAGTCGTGTCTTACCGGGTTGGACTCAAGACGATAGTTACCGGATAAGGCGCAGCGGTCGG
GCTGAACGGGGGGTTCGTGCACACAGCCCAGCTTGGAGCGAACGACCTACACCGAACTGAGATACCTACA
GCGTGAGCTATGAGAAAGCGCCACGCTTCCCGAAGGGAGAAAGGCGGACAGGTATCCGGTAAGCGGCAGG
GTCGGAACAGGAGAGCGCACGAGGGAGCTTCCAGGGGGAAACGCCTGGTATCTTTATAGTCCTGTCGGGT
TTCGCCACCTCTGACTTGAGCGTCGATTTTTGTGATGCTCGTCAGGGGGGCGGAGCCTATGGAAAAACGC
CAGCAACGCGGCCTTTTTACGGTTCCTGGCCTTTTGCTGGCCTTTTGCTCACATGTTCTTTCCTGCGTTA
TCCCCTGATTCTGTGGATAACCGTATTACCGCCTTTGAGTGAGCTGATACCGCTCGCCGCAGCCGAACGA
CCGAGCGCAGCGAGTCAGTGAGCGAGGAAGCGGAAGAGCGCCCAATACGCAAACCGCCTCTCCCCGCGCG
TTGGCCGATTCATTAATGCAGCTGGCACGACAGGTTTCCCGACTGGAAAGCGGGCAGTGAGCGCAACGCA
ATTAATGTGAGTTAGCTCACTCATTAGGCACCCCAGGCTTTACACTTTATGCTTCCGGCTCGTATGTTGT
GTGGAATTGTGAGCGGATAACAATTTCACACAGGAAACAGCTATGACCATGATTACGCCAAGCTGTAAGT
TTAAACATGATCTTACTAACTAACTATTCTCATTTAAATTTTCAGAGCTTAAAAATGGCTGAAATCACTC
ACAACGATGGATACGCTAACAACTTGGAAATGAAA
